>Addgene plasmid #191374 | OA-1050T | addgene full sequence | sequence record 381990 | Addgene NGS Result
TATCCACAGAATCAGGGGATAACGCAGGAAAGAACATGTGAGCAAAAGGCCAGCAAAAGGCCAGGAACCG
TAAAAAGGCCGCGTTGCTGGCGTTTTTCCATAGGCTCCGCCCCCCTGACGAGCATCACAAAAATCGACGC
TCAAGTCAGAGGTGGCGAAACCCGACAGGACTATAAAGATACCAGGCGTTTCCCCCTGGAAGCTCCCTCG
TGCGCTCTCCTGTTCCGACCCTGCCGCTTACCGGATACCTGTCCGCCTTTCTCCCTTCGGGAAGCGTGGC
GCTTTCTCATAGCTCACGCTGTAGGTATCTCAGTTCGGTGTAGGTCGTTCGCTCCAAGCTGGGCTGTGTG
CACGAACCCCCCGTTCAGCCCGACCGCTGCGCCTTATCCGGTAACTATCGTCTTGAGTCCAACCCGGTAA
GACACGACTTATCGCCACTGGCAGCAGCCACTGGTAACAGGATTAGCAGAGCGAGGTATGTAGGCGGTGC
TACAGAGTTCTTGAAGTGGTGGCCTAACTACGGCTACACTAGAAGAACAGTATTTGGTATCTGCGCTCTG
CTGAAGCCAGTTACCTTCGGAAAAAGAGTTGGTAGCTCTTGATCCGGCAAACAAACCACCGCTGGTAGCG
GTGGTTTTTTTGTTTGCAAGCAGCAGATTACGCGCAGAAAAAAAGGATCTCAAGAAGATCCTTTGATCTT
TTCTACGGGGTCTGACGCTCAGTGGAACGAAAACTCACGTTAAGGGATTTTGGTCATGAGATTATCAAAA
AGGATCTTCACCTAGATCCTTTTAAATTAAAAATGAAGTTTTAAATCAATCTAAAGTATATATGAGTAAA
CTTGGTCTGACAGTTACCAATGCTTAATCAGTGAGGCACCTATCTCAGCGATCTGTCTATTTCGTTCATC
CATAGTTGCCTGACTCCCCGTCGTGTAGATAACTACGATACGGGAGGGCTTACCATCTGGCCCCAGTGCT
GCAATGATACCGCGAGACCCACGCTCACCGGCTCCAGATTTATCAGCAATAAACCAGCCAGCCGGAAGGG
CCGAGCGCAGAAGTGGTCCTGCAACTTTATCCGCCTCCATCCAGTCTATTAATTGTTGCCGGGAAGCTAG
AGTAAGTAGTTCGCCAGTTAATAGTTTGCGCAACGTTGTTGCCATTGCTACAGGCATCGTGGTGTCACGC
TCGTCGTTTGGTATGGCTTCATTCAGCTCCGGTTCCCAACGATCAAGGCGAGTTACATGATCCCCCATGT
TGTGCAAAAAAGCGGTTAGCTCCTTCGGTCCTCCGATCGTTGTCAGAAGTAAGTTGGCCGCAGTGTTATC
ACTCATGGTTATGGCAGCACTGCATAATTCTCTTACTGTCATGCCATCCGTAAGATGCTTTTCTGTGACT
GGTGAGTACTCAACCAAGTCATTCTGAGAATAGTGTATGCGGCGACCGAGTTGCTCTTGCCCGGCGTCAA
TACGGGATAATACCGCGCCACATAGCAGAACTTTAAAAGTGCTCATCATTGGAAAACGTTCTTCGGGGCG
AAAACTCTCAAGGATCTTACCGCTGTTGAGATCCAGTTCGATGTAACCCACTCGTGCACCCAACTGATCT
TCAGCATCTTTTACTTTCACCAGCGTTTCTGGGTGAGCAAAAACAGGAAGGCAAAATGCCGCAAAAAAGG
GAATAAGGGCGACACGGAAATGTTGAATACTCATACTCTTCCTTTTTCAATATTATTGAAGCATTTATCA
GGGTTATTGTCTCATGAGCGGATACATATTTGAATGTATTTAGAAAAATAAACAAATAGGGGTTCCGCGC
ACATTTCCCCGAAAAGTGCCACCTGACGTCTAAGAAACCATTATTATCATGACATTAACCTATAAAAATA
GGCGTATCACGAGGCCCTTTCGTCTCGCGCGTTTCGGTGATGACGGTGAAAACCTCTGACACATGCAGCT
CCCGGAGACGGTCACAGCTTGTCTGTAAGCGGATGCCGGGAGCAGACAAGCCCGTCAGGGCGCGTCAGCG
GGTGTTGGCGGGTGTCGGGGCTGGCTTAACTATGCGGCATCAGAGCAGATTGTACTGAGAGTGCACCATA
TGCGGTGTGAAATACCGCACAGATGCGTAAGGAGAAAATACCGCATCAGGCGCCATTCGCCATTCAGGCT
GCGCAACTGTTGGGAAGGGCGATCGGTGCGGGCCTCTTCGCTATTACGCCAGCTGGCGAAAGGGGGATGT
GCTGCAAGGCGATTAAGTTGGGTAACGCCAGGGTTTTCCCAGTCACGACGTTGTAAAACGACGGCCAGTG
CCAAGCTTTGTTTAAAAATATAACAAAATTGTGATCCCACAAAATGAAGTGGGGCAAAATCAAATAATTA
ATAGTGTCCGTAAACTTGTTGGTCTTCAACTTTTTGAGGAACACGTTGGACGGCAAATCCGTGACTATAA
CACAAGTTGATTTAATAATTTTAGCCAACACGTCGGGCTGCGTGTTTTTTGCCGACGCGTCTGTGTACAC
GTTGATTAACTGGTCGATTAAACTGTTGAAATAATTTAATTTTTGGTTCTTCTTTAAATCTGTGATGAAA
TTTTTTAAAATAACTTTAAATTCTTCATTGGTAAAAAATGCCACGTTTTGCAACTTGTGAGGGTCTAATA
TGAGGTCAAACTCAGTAGGAGTTTTATCCAAAAAAGAAAACATGATTACGTCTGTACACGAACGCGTATT
AACGCAGAGTGCAAAGTATAAGAGGGTTAAAAAATATATTTTACGCACCATATACGCATCGGGTTGATAT
CGTTAATATGGATCAATTTGAACAGTTGATTAACGTGTCTCTGCTCAAGTCTTTGATCAAAACGCAAATC
GACGAAAATGTGTCGGACAATATCAAGTCGATGAGCGAAAAACTAAAAAGGCTAGAATACGACAATCTCA
CAGACAGCGTTGAGATATACGGTATTCACGACAGCAGGCTGAATAATAAAAAAATTAGAAACTATTATTT
AACCCTAGAAAGATAATCATATTGTGACGTACGTTAAAGATAATCATGCGTAAAATTGACGCATGTGTTT
TATCGGTCTGTATATCGAGGTTTATTTATTAATTTGAATAGATATTAAGTTTTATTATATTTACACTTAC
ATACTAATAATAAATTCAACAAACAATTTATTTATGTTTATTTATTTATTAAAAAAAAACAAAAACTCAA
AATTTCTTCTATAAAGTAACAAAACTTTTAAACATTCTCTCTTTTACAAAAATAAACTTATTTTGTACTT
TAAAAACAGTCATGTTGTATTATAAAATAAGTAATTAGCTTAACTTATACATAATAGAAACAAATTATAC
TTATTAGTCAGTCAGAAACAACTTTGGCACATATCAATATTATGCTCTCGACAAATAACTTTTTTGCATT
TTTTGCACGATGCATTTGCCTTTCGCCTTATTTTAGAGGGGCAGTAAGTACAGTAAGTACGTTTTTTCAT
TACTGGCTCTTCAGTACTGTCATCTGATGTACCAGGCACTTCATTTGGCAAAATATTAGAGATATTATCG
CGCAAATATCTCTTCAAAGTAGGAGCTTCTAAACGCTTACGCATAAACGATGACGTCAGGCTCATGTAAA
GGTTTCTCATAAATTTTTTGCGACTTTGAACCTTTTCTCCCTTGCTACTGACATTATGGCTGTATATAAT
AAAAGAATTTATGCAGGCAATGTTTATCATTCCGTACAATAATGCCATAGGCCACCTATTCGTCTTCCTA
CTGCAGGTCATCACAGAACACATTTGGTCTAGCGTGTCCACTCCGCCTTTAGTTTGATTATAATACATAA
CCATTTGCGGTTTACCGGTACTTTCGTTGATAGAAGCATCCTCATCACAAGATGATAATAAGTATACCAT
CTTAGCTGGCTTCGGTTTATATGAGACGAGAGTAAGGGGTCCGTCAAAACAAAACATCGATGTTCCCACT
GGCCTGGAGCGACTGTTTTTCAGTACTTCCGGTATCTCGCGTTTGTTTGATCGCACGGTTCCCACAATGG
TTAATTCGAGCTCGCCCGGGGTCCTAGGTCGACGATGTAGGTCACGGTCTCGAAGCCGCGGTGCGGGTGC
CAGGGCGTGCCCTTGGGCTCCCCGGGCGCGTACTCCACCTCACCCATCTGGTCCATCATGATGAACGGGT
CGAGGTGGCGGTAGTTGATCCCGGCGAACGCGCGGCGCACCGGGAAGCCCTCGCCCTCGAAACCGCTGGG
CGCGGTGGTCACGGTGAGCACGGGACGTGCGACGGCGTCGGCGGGTGCGGATACGCGGGGCAGCGTCAGC
GGGTTCTCGACGGTCACGGCGGGCATGTCGACGCGGCCGCAGCGTGAACCTTGCATGCGTGCACAGAATT
TGATTGCATTTCATGACCGGGTATCCATTCGGCGCCGGCCACTGAACTGAAATTCAGTTTTGACAGCTCC
ACTGACTTGAAGCTCTTTTTCACCGAAACACATCTCGGAAGAGACACGTTGGGAAAGAGTAAGTTTAATT
TTTGTCGTTTTTCGTGGATTTTTAGTGATAATTCGTGGTTTTTCGTTGTTAGCAATCTAAATCATTGATA
GATCAAGTTAGAAATTGTGAAATATTGCTAAAATACCTACATTATTCGTAGTTTATTCGATTTGTTGTAG
TTGATGCATTCTAACCTCAATGTGGTTTCGTCTCCGTCCAATTCCGATGTTATTGTCCAGTTCGTTAATT
TTTGGTGTTTTCTCCCCGACTTTTCCACAGACTGATCCAAGTTAATTAATGAGCCCCAAGAAGAAGAGAA
AGGTGGAGGCCAGCATCGAAAAAAAAAAGTCCTTCGCCAAGGGCATGGGCGTGAAGTCCACACTCGTGTC
CGGCTCCAAAGTGTACATGACAACCTTCGCCGAAGGCAGCGACGCCAGGCTGGAAAAGATCGTGGAGGGC
GACAGCATCAGGAGCGTGAATGAGGGCGAGGCCTTCAGCGCTGAAATGGCCGATAAAAACGCCGGCTATA
AGATCGGCAACGCCAAATTCAGCCATCCTAAGGGCTACGCCGTGGTGGCTAACAACCCTCTGTATACAGG
ACCCGTCCAGCAGGATATGCTCGGCCTGAAGGAAACTCTGGAAAAGAGGTACTTCGGCGAGAGCGCTGAT
GGCAATGACAATATTTGTATCCAGGTGATCCATAACATCCTGGACATTGAAAAAATCCTCGCCGAATACA
TTACCAACGCCGCCTACGCCGTCAACAATATCTCCGGCCTGGATAAGGACATTATTGGATTCGGCAAGTT
CTCCACAGTGTATACCTACGACGAATTCAAAGACCCCGAGCACCATAGGGCCGCTTTCAACAATAACGAT
AAGCTCATCAACGCCATCAAGGCCCAGTATGACGAGTTCGACAACTTCCTCGATAACCCCAGACTCGGCT
ATTTCGGCCAGGCCTTTTTCAGCAAGGAGGGCAGAAATTACATCATCAATTACGGCAACGAATGCTATGA
CATTCTGGCCCTCCTGAGCGGACTGAGGCACTGGGTGGTCCATAACAACGAAGAAGAGTCCAGGATCTCC
AGGACCTGGCTCTACAACCTCGATAAGAACCTCGACAACGAATACATCTCCACCCTCAACTACCTCTACG
ACAGGATCACCAATGAGCTGACCAACTCCTTCTCCAAGAACTCCGCCGCCAACGTGAACTATATTGCCGA
AACTCTGGGAATCAACCCTGCCGAATTCGCCGAACAATATTTCAGATTCAGCATTATGAAAGAGCAGAAA
AACCTCGGATTCAATATCACCAAGCTCAGGGAAGTGATGCTGGACAGGAAGGATATGTCCGAGATCAGGA
AAAATCATAAGGTGTTCGACTCCATCAGGACCAAGGTCTACACCATGATGGACTTTGTGATTTATAGGTA
TTACATCGAAGAGGATGCCAAGGTGGCTGCCGCCAATAAGTCCCTCCCCGATAATGAGAAGTCCCTGAGC
GAGAAGGATATCTTTGTGATTAACCTGAGGGGCTCCTTCAACGACGACCAGAAGGATGCCCTCTACTACG
ATGAAGCTAATAGAATTTGGAGAAAGCTCGAAAATATCATGCACAACATCAAGGAATTTAGGGGAAACAA
GACAAGAGAGTATAAGAAGAAGGACGCCCCTAGACTGCCCAGAATCCTGCCCGCTGGCCGTGATGTTTCC
GCCTTCAGCAAACTCATGTATGCCCTGACCATGTTCCTGGATGGCAAGGAGATCAACGACCTCCTGACCA
CCCTGATTAATAAATTCGATAACATCCAGAGCTTCCTGAAGGTGATGCCTCTCATCGGAGTCAACGCTAA
GTTCGTGGAGGAATACGCCTTTTTCAAAGACTCCGCCAAGATCGCCGATGAGCTGAGGCTGATCAAGTCC
TTCGCTAGAATGGGAGAACCTATTGCCGATGCCAGGAGGGCCATGTATATCGACGCCATCCGTATTTTAG
GAACCAACCTGTCCTATGATGAGCTCAAGGCCCTCGCCGACACCTTTTCCCTGGACGAGAACGGAAACAA
GCTCAAGAAAGGCAAGCACGGCATGAGAAATTTCATTATTAATAACGTGATCAGCAATAAAAGGTTCCAC
TACCTGATCAGATACGGTGATCCTGCCCACCTCCATGAGATCGCCAAAAACGAGGCCGTGGTGAAGTTCG
TGCTCGGCAGGATCGCTGACATCCAGAAAAAACAGGGCCAGAACGGCAAGAACCAGATCGACAGGTACTA
CGAAACTTGTATCGGAAAGGATAAGGGCAAGAGCGTGAGCGAAAAGGTGGACGCTCTCACAAAGATCATC
ACCGGAATGAACTACGACCAATTCGACAAGAAAAGGAGCGTCATTGAGGACACCGGCAGGGAAAACGCCG
AGAGGGAGAAGTTTAAAAAGATCATCAGCCTGTACCTCACCGTGATCTACCACATCCTCAAGAATATTGT
CAATATCAACGCCAGGTACGTCATCGGATTCCATTGCGTCGAGCGTGATGCTCAACTGTACAAGGAGAAA
GGCTACGACATCAATCTCAAGAAACTGGAAGAGAAGGGATTCAGCTCCGTCACCAAGCTCTGCGCTGGCA
TTGATGAAACTGCCCCCGATAAGAGAAAGGACGTGGAAAAGGAGATGGCTGAAAGAGCCAAGGAGAGCAT
TGACAGCCTCGAGAGCGCCAACCCCAAGCTGTATGCCAATTACATCAAATACAGCGACGAGAAGAAAGCC
GAGGAGTTCACCAGGCAGATTAACAGGGAGAAGGCCAAAACCGCCCTGAACGCCTACCTGAGGAACACCA
AGTGGAATGTGATCATCAGGGAGGACCTCCTGAGAATTGACAACAAGACATGTACCCTGTTCAGAAACAA
GGCCGTCCACCTGGAAGTGGCCAGGTATGTCCACGCCTATATCAACGACATTGCCGAGGTCAATTCCTAC
TTCCAACTGTACCATTACATCATGCAGAGAATTATCATGAATGAGAGGTACGAGAAAAGCAGCGGAAAGG
TGTCCGAGTACTTCGACGCTGTGAATGACGAGAAGAAGTACAACGATAGGCTCCTGAAACTGCTGTGTGT
GCCTTTCGGCTACTGTATCCCCAGGTTTAAGAACCTGAGCATCGAGGCCCTGTTCGATAGGAACGAGGCC
GCCAAGTTCGACAAGGAGAAAAAGAAGGTGTCCGGCAATTCCGGATCCGGACCTAAGAAAAAGAGGAAGG
TGGCGGCCGCTTACCCATACGATGTTCCAGATTACGCTTAAGCTAGCTAGAATGAATCGTTTTTAAAATA
ACAAATCAATTGTTTTATAATATTCGTACGATTCTTTGATTATGTAATAAAATGTGATCATTAGGAAGAT
TACGAAAAATATAAAAAATATGAGTTCTGTGTGTATAACAAATGCTGTAAACGCCACAATTGTGTTTGTT
GCAAATAAACCCATGATTATTTGATTAAAATTGTTGTTTTCTTTGTTCATAGACAATAGTGTGTTTTGCC
TAAACGTGTACTGCATAAACTCCATGCGAGTGTATAGCGAGCTAGTGGCTAACGCTTGCCCCACCAAAGT
AGATTCGTCAAAATCCTCAATTTCATCACCCTCCTCCAAGTTTAACATTTGGCCGTCGGAATTAACTTCT
AAAGATGCCACATAATCTAATAAATGAAATAGAGATTCAAACGTGGCGTCATCGTCCGTTTCGACCATTT
CCGAAAAGAACTCGGGCATAAACTCTATGATTTCTCTGGACGTGGTGTTGTCGAAACTCTCAAAGTACGC
AGTCAGGAACGTGCGCGACATGTCGTCGGGAAACTCGCGCGGAAACATGTTGTTGTAACCGAACGGGTCC
CATAGCGCCAAAACCAAATCTGCCAGCGTCAATAGAATGAGCACGATGCCGACAATGGAGCTGGCTTGGA
TAGCGATTCGAGTTAACGGCCGGGGCGCGCCCATACTCGGTGGCCTCCCCACCACCAACTTTTTTGCACT
GCAAAAAAACACGCTTTTGCACGCGGGCCCATACATAGTACAAACTCTACGTTTCGTAGACTATTTTACA
TAAATAGTCTACACCGTTGTATACGCTCCAAATACACTACCACACATTGAACCTTTTTGCAGTGCAAAAA
AGTACGTGTCGGCAGTCACGTAGGCCGGCCTTATCGGGTCGCGTCCTGTCACGTACGAATCACATTATCG
GACCGGACGAGTGTTGTCTTATCGTGACAGGACGCCAGCTTCCTGTGTTGCTAACCGCAGCCGGACGCAA
CTCCTTATCGGAACAGGACGCGCCTCCATATCAGCCGCGCGTTATCTCATGCGCGTGACCGGACACGAGG
CGCCCGTCCCGCTTATCGCGCCTATAAATACAGCCCGCAACGATCTGGTAAACACAGTTGAACAGCATCT
GTTACAGCGACACAACATGAGCCGGTCCAACAACGCCAACGCGCCCACGCCATCCAACCGCCGCCGCAAC
CTGTCTCTGGTGATGGTGCGCTCCTCCAAGAACGTCATCAAGGAGTTCATGCGCTTCAAGGTGCGCATGG
AGGGCACCGTGAACGGCCACGAGTTCGAGATCGAGGGCGAGGGCGAGGGCCGCCCCTACGAGGGCCACAA
CACCGTGAAGCTGAAGGTGACCAAGGGCGGCCCCCTGCCCTTCGCCTGGGACATCCTGTCCCCCCAGTTC
CAGTACGGCTCCAAGGTGTACGTGAAGCACCCCGCCGACATCCCCGACTACAAGAAGCTGTCCTTCCCCG
AGGGCTTCAAGTGGGAGCGCGTGATGAACTTCGAGGACGGCGGCGTGGTGACCGTGACCCAGGACTCCTC
CCTGCAGGACGGCTGCTTCATCTACAAGGTGAAGTTCATCGGCGTGAACTTCCCCTCCGACGGCCCCGTA
ATGCAGAAGAAGACCATGGGCTGGGAGGCCTCCACCGAGCGCCTGTACCCCCGCGACGGCGTGCTGAAGG
GCGAGATCCACAAGGCCCTGAAGCTGAAGGACGGCGGCCACTACCTGGTGGAGTTCAAGTCCATCTACAT
GGCCAAGAAGCCCGTGCAGCTGCCCGGCTACTACTACGTGGACTCCAAGCTGGACATCACCTCCCACAAC
GAGGACTACACCATCGTGGAGCAGTACGAGCGCACCGAGGGCCGCCACCACCTGTTCCTGTAGGACTCTA
GATCATAATCAGCCATACCACATTTGTAGAGGTTTTACTTGCTTTAAAAAACCTCCCACACCTCCCCCTG
AACCTGAAACATAAAATGAATGCAATTGTTGTTGTTAACTTGTTTATTGCAGCTTATAATGGTTACAAAT
AAAGCAATAGCATCACAAATTTCACAAATAAAGCATTTTTTTCACTGCATTCTAGTTGTGGTTTGTCCAA
ACTCATCAATGTATCTTAAAGCTTCTAGGCCGGCCGATCTCGGATCTGACAATGTTCAGTGCAGAGACTC
GGCTACGCCTCGTGGACTTTGAAGTTGACCAACAATGTTTATTCTTACCTCTAATAGTCCTCTGTGGCAA
GGTCAAGATTCTGTTAGAAGCCAATGAAGAACCTGGTTGTTCAATAACATTTTGTTCGTCTAATATTTCA
CTACCGCTTGACGTTGGCTGCACTTCATGTACCTCATCTATAAACGCTTCTTCTGTATCGCTCTGGACGT
CATCTTCACTTACGTGATCTGATATTTCACTGTCAGAATCCTCACCAACAAGCTCGTCATCGCTTTGCAG
AAGAGCAGAGAGGATATGCTCATCGTCTAAAGAACTACCCATTTTATTATATATTAGTCACGATATCTAT
AACAAGAAAATATATATATAATAAGTTATCACGTAAGTAGAACATGAAATAACAATATAATTATCGTATG
AGTTAAATCTTAAAAGTCACGTAAAAGATAATCATGCGTCATTTTGACTCACGCGGTCGTTATAGTTCAA
AATCAGTGACACTTACCGCATTGACAAGCACGCCTCACGGGAGCTCCAAGCGGCGACTGAGATGTCCTAA
ATGCACAGCGACGGATTCGCGCTATTTAGAAAGAGAGAGCAATATTTCAAGAATGCATGCGTCAATTTTA
CGCAGACTATCTTTCTAGGGTTAAAAAAGATTTGCGCTTTACTCGACCTAAACTTTAAACACGTCATAGA
ATCTTCGTTTGACAAAAACCACATTGTGGCCAAGCTGTGTGACGCGACGCGCGCTAAAGAATGGCAAACC
AAGTCGCGCGAGCGTCGACTCTAGAGGATCCCCGGGTACCGAGCTCGAATTCGTAATCATGTCATAGCTG
TTTCCTGTGTGAAATTGTTATCCGCTCACAATTCCACACAACATACGAGCCGGAAGCATAAAGTGTAAAG
CCTGGGGTGCCTAATGAGTGAGCTAACTCACATTAATTGCGTTGCGCTCACTGCCCGCTTTCCAGTCGGG
AAACCTGTCGTGCCAGCTGCATTAATGAATCGGCCAACGCGCGGGGAGAGGCGGTTTGCGTATTGGGCGC
TCTTCCGCTTCCTCGCTCACTGACTCGCTGCGCTCGGTCGTTCGGCTGCGGCGAGCGGTATCAGCTCACT
CAAAGGCGGTAATACGGT
Features (pLannotate 1.2.2; 24 found; start..end, strand, type, name):
     95..683     -  rep_origin     ori: high-copy-number ColE1/pMB1/pBR322/pUC origin of replication
    854..1714    -  CDS            AmpR: β-lactamase; bla; confers resistance to ampicillin, carbenicillin, and related antibiotics
   1715..1819    -  promoter       AmpR promoter: bla
   1914..1949    +  CDS            rop (fragment): Rop protein, which maintains plasmids at low copy number; rop
   2051..2150    +  misc_feature   bom (fragment): basis of mobility region from pBR322
   2156..2310    -  CDS            lacZα (fragment): LacZα fragment of β-galactosidase; lacZ fragment
   2314..2781    -  CDS            LEF-9 (fragment): LEF9_NPVAC - Experimental evidence at protein level: Swiss-Prot protein existence level 1. Component of the viral DNA-dependent RNA polymerase which is composed of four equimolar subunits of LEF-4, LEF-8, LEF-9, and p47. Plays an essential role in late and very late gene expression. From Autographa californica nuclear polyhedrosis virus (AcMNPV).
   2808..3011    +  CDS            FP (fragment): FP25_NPVAC - Experimental evidence at protein level: Swiss-Prot protein existence level 1. From Autographa californica nuclear polyhedrosis virus (AcMNPV).
   4109..4178    +  protein_bind   attB: attB site for the φC31 integrase (Groth et al., 2000) phage φC31 integrase
   4845..7742    +  CDS            RfxCas13d: RNA-targeting Type VI CRISPR protein from Ruminococcus flavefaciens strain XPD3002 (Konermann et al., 2018)
   7782..7810    +  CDS            3xHA (fragment): three tandem HA epitope tags
   7836..8600    -  CDS            P74 (fragment): PIF0_NPVAC - Experimental evidence at protein level: Swiss-Prot protein existence level 1. Plays an essential role for oral infectivity of occlusion- derived virus (ODV) and functions also in host midgut attachment and fusion by binding to a specific host receptor. From Autographa californica nuclear polyhedrosis virus (AcMNPV).
   8503..8963    +  promoter       OpIE-2 promoter (fragment): immediate-early gene 2 from the Orgyia pseudotsugata multicapsid nucleopolyhedrovirus; strong constitutive baculovirus promoter for insect cell expression
   8977..9042    +  CDS            IE2 (fragment): VIE2_NPVOP - Protein inferred from homology: Swiss-Prot protein existence level 3. RING-finger E3 ubiquitin ligase that plays an important regulatory role during the initial stages of infection. Migrates to specific nuclear foci early in infection supposely to prepare the sites for viral replication by targeting and ubiquitinating host proteins. From Orgyia pseudotsugata multicapsid polyhedrosis virus (OpMNPV).
   9043..9723    +  CDS            DsRed1: wild-type DsRed mammalian codon-optimized
   9731..9814    +  CDS            large T antigen (fragment): large T antigen from SV40 (simian virus 40)
   9837..9958    +  polyA_signal   SV40 poly(A) signal: SV40 polyadenylation signal
  10661..10801   +  CDS            FP (fragment): FP25_NPVAC - Experimental evidence at protein level: Swiss-Prot protein existence level 1. From Autographa californica nuclear polyhedrosis virus (AcMNPV).
  10794..10832   -  misc_feature   MCS (fragment): pUC18/19 multiple cloning site
  10863..10885   -  protein_bind   lac operator (fragment): The lac repressor binds to the lac operator to inhibit transcription in E. coli. This inhibition can be relieved by adding lactose or isopropyl-β-D-thiogalactopyranoside (IPTG). lac repressor encoded by lacI
  10889..10919   -  promoter       lac promoter: promoter for the E. coli lac operon
  10934..10955   -  protein_bind   CAP binding site: CAP binding activates transcription in the presence of cAMP. E. coli catabolite activator protein
  10968..11060   -  CDS            lacI (fragment): lac repressor; lacI; The lac repressor binds to the lac operator to inhibit transcription in E. coli. This inhibition can be relieved by adding lactose or isopropyl-β-D-thiogalactopyranoside (IPTG).
  11062..11148   -  rep_origin     RSF ori (fragment): Plasmids containing the RSF 1030 origin of replication can be propagated in E. coli cells that contain additional plasmids with compatible origins.
