[The description below was written by a language model from this plasmid's Addgene catalogue record and pLannotate feature annotations shown in this document.]
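Description:
OA-1050T is a piggyBac transposon plasmid for insect expression and germline transformation, built on a piggyBac Opie2-dsRed backbone and totalling about 11.1 kb. It is maintained in E. coli through a high-copy ColE1/pUC-type origin and an ampicillin resistance gene (β-lactamase with its own promoter). The annotated fragments of AcMNPV genes (FP25, LEF-9) and the remnants of lac and pUC sequences are probably carry-over from the baculovirus-derived DNA in which piggyBac was originally cloned. The transposon terminal repeats themselves were not called by the annotation software.

The payload is RfxCas13d (CasRx), the RNA-targeting type VI CRISPR effector from Ruminococcus flavefaciens, followed by a partial match to a 3xHA epitope tag. According to the stated purpose, it is driven by an Aedes ubiquitin promoter and terminated by a p10 3' element. Neither part is annotated by name, although the promoter would fit the unannotated region upstream of the Cas13d coding sequence, and the AcMNPV P74 fragment downstream is consistent with p10-locus sequence. A second cassette places DsRed1 under the baculoviral OpIE-2 immediate-early promoter with an SV40 polyadenylation signal, giving a red fluorescent marker for identifying transgenic animals rather than a drug selection. A φC31 attB site lies upstream of the Cas13d cassette and could support integrase-mediated site-specific insertion.

No guide RNA array is annotated, so the plasmid appears to supply only the Cas13d effector. The associated publication describes an engineered antiviral sensor targeting infected mosquitoes, which suggests use in generating mosquito lines that broadly express CasRx for programmable RNA targeting.
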