Addgene plasmid #191374: OA-1050T
Purpose: pBac-AedesUbiq-RfxCas13d-p10-Opie2-dsRed.
Depositing lab: Omar Akbari. Depositing organization: University of California, San Diego (UCSD). Publication: Engineered Antiviral Sensor Targets Infected Mosquitoes. Dalla Benetta E, Lopez-Denman AJ, Li HH, Masri RA, Brogan DJ, Bui M, Yang T, Li M, Dunn M, Klein MJ, Jackson S, Catalan K, Blasdell KR, Tng P, Antoshechkin I, Alphey LS, Paradkar PN, Akbari OS. CRISPR J. 2023 Dec;6(6):543-556. doi: 10.1089/crispr.2023.0056. PubMed 38108518.
Backbone
  Vector backbone: piggyBac Opie2-dsRed
  Backbone size w/o insert (bp): 8134
  Total vector size (bp): 11134
  Vector type: Insect Expression
  Selectable markers: dsRed
Growth in bacteria
  Bacterial resistance: Ampicillin, 100 μg/mL
  Growth temperature: 37°C
  Growth strain: DH5alpha
  Copy number: High Copy
Gene/Insert
  Gene/Insert name: Uniq-CasRx
  Species: Synthetic
  Insert size (bp): 3000
Terms and licenses: Academic/Nonprofit Terms; Industry Terms: Not Available to Industry
How to cite: OA-1050T was a gift from Omar Akbari (Addgene plasmid # 191374 ; http://n2t.net/addgene:191374 ; RRID:Addgene_191374)
